Addgene plasmid #222207: pACB108
Purpose: For recombinant expression of fghA (PP_1617 from Pseudomonas putida) with a C-terminal His tag
Depositing lab: Gregg Beckham. Depositing organization: National Laboratory of the Rockies (NLR). Publication: Evolution and engineering of pathways for aromatic O-demethylation in Pseudomonas putida KT2440. Bleem AC, Kuatsjah E, Johnsen J, Mohamed ET, Alexander WG, Kellermyer ZA, Carroll AL, Rossi R, Schlander IB, Peabody V GL, Guss AM, Feist AM, Beckham GT. Metab Eng. 2024 Jul;84:145-157. doi: 10.1016/j.ymben.2024.06.009. Epub 2024 Jun 25. PubMed 38936762.
Backbone
  Vector backbone: pET-21b(+)
  Backbone manufacturer: Novagen
  Backbone size w/o insert (bp): 5442
  Total vector size (bp): 6211
  Vector type: Bacterial Expression
Growth in bacteria
  Bacterial resistance: Ampicillin, 100 μg/mL
  Growth temperature: 37°C
  Growth strain: DH5alpha
  Copy number: Unknown
Gene/Insert
  Gene/Insert name: fghA (alt name: PP_1617)
  Species: Pseudomonas putida KT2440
  Insert size (bp): 852
  GenBank ID: AAN67238.1
  Promoter: T7
  Tag / fusion protein: 6x His (C terminal on insert)
  Cloning method: Gibson Cloning
  Sequencing primers: 5′ TAATACGACTCACTATAGGG
Terms and licenses: Academic/Nonprofit Terms; Industry Terms: Not Available to Industry
How to cite: pACB108 was a gift from Gregg Beckham (Addgene plasmid # 222207 ; http://n2t.net/addgene:222207 ; RRID:Addgene_222207)
