[The description below was written by a language model from this plasmid's Addgene catalogue record and pLannotate feature annotations shown in this document.]
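Description:
pACB108 is a bacterial expression plasmid built on the Novagen pET-21b(+) backbone for recombinant production of FghA (locus PP_1617) from Pseudomonas putida KT2440 with a C-terminal 6xHis tag. The 852 bp insert was introduced by Gibson cloning, giving a plasmid of about 6.2 kb. It is propagated in E. coli through the pBR322-type ColE1 origin, accompanied by the bom and rop elements that restrain copy number, and is selected with ampicillin via the bla β-lactamase gene. An f1 origin is also present, which allows single-stranded DNA production. Short tetracycline-resistance fragments annotated around lacI are non-functional remnants of the pBR322 ancestry.

Expression follows the standard pET arrangement: a T7 promoter immediately followed by a lac operator, then the strong phage T7 gene 10 ribosome binding site, the coding sequence, the His tag and the T7 terminator. The plasmid-borne lacI gene supplies repressor, so transcription is held off until IPTG induction in a host that provides T7 RNA polymerase. The feature table labels the insert as E. coli yeiG, an S-formylglutathione hydrolase. This is a homology-based call that fits the fghA name rather than a conflict with the catalogue, and it points to a serine hydrolase that converts S-formylglutathione to glutathione and formate during formaldehyde detoxification. The annotated open reading frame runs across the origin of the circular sequence numbering into the histidine tag, which the tool matched as a fragment of a 9xHis tag. The small "SET1" hit just upstream of the terminator is probably backbone sequence rather than a functional solubility tag. The His tag allows affinity purification of the enzyme, and the associated publication concerns aromatic O-demethylation pathways in P. putida.
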