Features (pLannotate 1.2.2; 19 found; start..end, strand, type, name):
     19..36      +  CDS            9xHis (fragment): 9xHis affinity tag
     46..95      +  CDS            SET1 (fragment): solubility-enhancement tag derived from T7 phage gene 10B
    103..150     +  terminator     T7 terminator: transcription terminator for bacteriophage T7 RNA polymerase
    187..615     +  rep_origin     f1 ori (sequence partly withheld): f1 bacteriophage origin of replication; arrow indicates direction of (+) strand synthesis
    668..772     +  promoter       AmpR promoter: bla
    773..1633    +  CDS            AmpR: β-lactamase; bla; confers resistance to ampicillin, carbenicillin, and related antibiotics
   1804..2392    +  rep_origin     ori: high-copy-number ColE1/pMB1/pBR322/pUC origin of replication
   2578..2717    -  misc_feature   bom: basis of mobility region from pBR322
   2819..3010    -  CDS            rop: Rop protein, which maintains plasmids at low copy number; rop
   3027..3407    +  CDS            YPB1_ECOLX: Protein predicted: Swiss-Prot protein existence level 4. From Escherichia coli.
   3479..3770    -  CDS            TcR (fragment): tetracycline efflux protein; tet; confers resistance to tetracycline
   3785..3806    -  protein_bind   CAP binding site: CAP binding activates transcription in the presence of cAMP. E. coli catabolite activator protein
   3819..4901    -  CDS            lacI: lac repressor; lacI; The lac repressor binds to the lac operator to inhibit transcription in E. coli. This inhibition can be relieved by adding lactose or isopropyl-β-D-thiogalactopyranoside (IPTG).
   4902..4979    -  promoter       lacI promoter: lacI
   4987..5266    -  CDS            TcR (fragment): tetracycline efflux protein; tet; confers resistance to tetracycline
   5288..5306    +  promoter       T7 promoter: promoter for bacteriophage T7 RNA polymerase
   5307..5331    +  protein_bind   lac operator: The lac repressor binds to the lac operator to inhibit transcription in E. coli. This inhibition can be relieved by adding lactose or isopropyl-β-D-thiogalactopyranoside (IPTG). lac repressor encoded by lacI
   5346..5368    +  RBS            RBS: efficient ribosome binding site from bacteriophage T7 gene 10 (Olins and Rangwala, 1989)
   5398..6207    +  CDS            yeiG: SFGH2_ECOLI - Experimental evidence at protein level: Swiss-Prot protein existence level 1. Serine hydrolase involved in the detoxification of formaldehyde. Hydrolyzes S-formylglutathione to glutathione and formate. Shows also esterase activity against alpha-naphthyl acetate, lactoylglutathione, palmitoyl-CoA and several pNP-esters of short chain fatty acids. From Escherichia coli (strain K12).
>Addgene plasmid #222207 | pACB108 | addgene full sequence | sequence record 437368 | Addgene NGS Result
GTGGCACTGGGGCGGGTTCACCACCACCACCACCACTGAGATCCGGCTGCTAACAAAGCCCGAAAGGAAG
CTGAGTTGGCTGCTGCCACCGCTGAGCAATAACTAGCATAACCCCTTGGGGCCTCTAAACGGGTCTTGAG
GGGTTTTTTGCTGAAAGGAGGAACTATATCCGGATTGGCGAATGGG
[124 nt withheld, positions 187-310]
C
[91 nt withheld, positions 312-402]
A
[49 nt withheld, positions 404-452]
CCTTTGACGTTGGAGTCCACGTTCTTT
[37 nt withheld, positions 480-516]
ACCCTATCTCGGTCTATTCTTTTGATTTATAAGGGATTTTGCCGATTTCGGCCTATTGGTTAAAAAATGA
GCTGATTTAACAAAAATTTAACGCGAATTTTAACAAAATATTAACGCTTACAATTTAGGTGGCACTTTTC
GGGGAAATGTGCGCGGAACCCCTATTTGTTTATTTTTCTAAATACATTCAAATATGTATCCGCTCATGAG
ACAATAACCCTGATAAATGCTTCAATAATATTGAAAAAGGAAGAGTATGAGTATTCAACATTTCCGTGTC
GCCCTTATTCCCTTTTTTGCGGCATTTTGCCTTCCTGTTTTTGCTCACCCAGAAACGCTGGTGAAAGTAA
AAGATGCTGAAGATCAGTTGGGTGCACGAGTGGGTTACATCGAACTGGATCTCAACAGCGGTAAGATCCT
TGAGAGTTTTCGCCCCGAAGAACGTTTTCCAATGATGAGCACTTTTAAAGTTCTGCTATGTGGCGCGGTA
TTATCCCGTATTGACGCCGGGCAAGAGCAACTCGGTCGCCGCATACACTATTCTCAGAATGACTTGGTTG
AGTACTCACCAGTCACAGAAAAGCATCTTACGGATGGCATGACAGTAAGAGAATTATGCAGTGCTGCCAT
AACCATGAGTGATAACACTGCGGCCAACTTACTTCTGACAACGATCGGAGGACCGAAGGAGCTAACCGCT
TTTTTGCACAACATGGGGGATCATGTAACTCGCCTTGATCGTTGGGAACCGGAGCTGAATGAAGCCATAC
CAAACGACGAGCGTGACACCACGATGCCTGCAGCAATGGCAACAACGTTGCGCAAACTATTAACTGGCGA
ACTACTTACTCTAGCTTCCCGGCAACAATTAATAGACTGGATGGAGGCGGATAAAGTTGCAGGACCACTT
CTGCGCTCGGCCCTTCCGGCTGGCTGGTTTATTGCTGATAAATCTGGAGCCGGTGAGCGTGGGTCTCGCG
GTATCATTGCAGCACTGGGGCCAGATGGTAAGCCCTCCCGTATCGTAGTTATCTACACGACGGGGAGTCA
GGCAACTATGGATGAACGAAATAGACAGATCGCTGAGATAGGTGCCTCACTGATTAAGCATTGGTAACTG
TCAGACCAAGTTTACTCATATATACTTTAGATTGATTTAAAACTTCATTTTTAATTTAAAAGGATCTAGG
TGAAGATCCTTTTTGATAATCTCATGACCAAAATCCCTTAACGTGAGTTTTCGTTCCACTGAGCGTCAGA
CCCCGTAGAAAAGATCAAAGGATCTTCTTGAGATCCTTTTTTTCTGCGCGTAATCTGCTGCTTGCAAACA
AAAAAACCACCGCTACCAGCGGTGGTTTGTTTGCCGGATCAAGAGCTACCAACTCTTTTTCCGAAGGTAA
CTGGCTTCAGCAGAGCGCAGATACCAAATACTGTCCTTCTAGTGTAGCCGTAGTTAGGCCACCACTTCAA
GAACTCTGTAGCACCGCCTACATACCTCGCTCTGCTAATCCTGTTACCAGTGGCTGCTGCCAGTGGCGAT
AAGTCGTGTCTTACCGGGTTGGACTCAAGACGATAGTTACCGGATAAGGCGCAGCGGTCGGGCTGAACGG
GGGGTTCGTGCACACAGCCCAGCTTGGAGCGAACGACCTACACCGAACTGAGATACCTACAGCGTGAGCT
ATGAGAAAGCGCCACGCTTCCCGAAGGGAGAAAGGCGGACAGGTATCCGGTAAGCGGCAGGGTCGGAACA
GGAGAGCGCACGAGGGAGCTTCCAGGGGGAAACGCCTGGTATCTTTATAGTCCTGTCGGGTTTCGCCACC
TCTGACTTGAGCGTCGATTTTTGTGATGCTCGTCAGGGGGGCGGAGCCTATGGAAAAACGCCAGCAACGC
GGCCTTTTTACGGTTCCTGGCCTTTTGCTGGCCTTTTGCTCACATGTTCTTTCCTGCGTTATCCCCTGAT
TCTGTGGATAACCGTATTACCGCCTTTGAGTGAGCTGATACCGCTCGCCGCAGCCGAACGACCGAGCGCA
GCGAGTCAGTGAGCGAGGAAGCGGAAGAGCGCCTGATGCGGTATTTTCTCCTTACGCATCTGTGCGGTAT
TTCACACCGCAATGGTGCACTCTCAGTACAATCTGCTCTGATGCCGCATAGTTAAGCCAGTATACACTCC
GCTATCGCTACGTGACTGGGTCATGGCTGCGCCCCGACACCCGCCAACACCCGCTGACGCGCCCTGACGG
GCTTGTCTGCTCCCGGCATCCGCTTACAGACAAGCTGTGACCGTCTCCGGGAGCTGCATGTGTCAGAGGT
TTTCACCGTCATCACCGAAACGCGCGAGGCAGCTGCGGTAAAGCTCATCAGCGTGGTCGTGAAGCGATTC
ACAGATGTCTGCCTGTTCATCCGCGTCCAGCTCGTTGAGTTTCTCCAGAAGCGTTAATGTCTGGCTTCTG
ATAAAGCGGGCCATGTTAAGGGCGGTTTTTTCCTGTTTGGTCACTGATGCCTCCGTGTAAGGGGGATTTC
TGTTCATGGGGGTAATGATACCGATGAAACGAGAGAGGATGCTCACGATACGGGTTACTGATGATGAACA
TGCCCGGTTACTGGAACGTTGTGAGGGTAAACAACTGGCGGTATGGATGCGGCGGGACCAGAGAAAAATC
ACTCAGGGTCAATGCCAGCGCTTCGTTAATACAGATGTAGGTGTTCCACAGGGTAGCCAGCAGCATCCTG
CGATGCAGATCCGGAACATAATGGTGCAGGGCGCTGACTTCCGCGTTTCCAGACTTTACGAAACACGGAA
ACCGAAGACCATTCATGTTGTTGCTCAGGTCGCAGACGTTTTGCAGCAGCAGTCGCTTCACGTTCGCTCG
CGTATCGGTGATTCATTCTGCTAACCAGTAAGGCAACCCCGCCAGCCTAGCCGGGTCCTCAACGACAGGA
GCACGATCATGCGCACCCGTGGGGCCGCCATGCCGGCGATAATGGCCTGCTTCTCGCCGAAACGTTTGGT
GGCGGGACCAGTGACGAAGGCTTGAGCGAGGGCGTGCAAGATTCCGAATACCGCAAGCGACAGGCCGATC
ATCGTCGCGCTCCAGCGAAAGCGGTCCTCGCCGAAAATGACCCAGAGCGCTGCCGGCACCTGTCCTACGA
GTTGCATGATAAAGAAGACAGTCATAAGTGCGGCGACGATAGTCATGCCCCGCGCCCACCGGAAGGAGCT
GACTGGGTTGAAGGCTCTCAAGGGCATCGGTCGAGATCCCGGTGCCTAATGAGTGAGCTAACTTACATTA
ATTGCGTTGCGCTCACTGCCCGCTTTCCAGTCGGGAAACCTGTCGTGCCAGCTGCATTAATGAATCGGCC
AACGCGCGGGGAGAGGCGGTTTGCGTATTGGGCGCCAGGGTGGTTTTTCTTTTCACCAGTGAGACGGGCA
ACAGCTGATTGCCCTTCACCGCCTGGCCCTGAGAGAGTTGCAGCAAGCGGTCCACGCTGGTTTGCCCCAG
CAGGCGAAAATCCTGTTTGATGGTGGTTAACGGCGGGATATAACATGAGCTGTCTTCGGTATCGTCGTAT
CCCACTACCGAGATATCCGCACCAACGCGCAGCCCGGACTCGGTAATGGCGCGCATTGCGCCCAGCGCCA
TCTGATCGTTGGCAACCAGCATCGCAGTGGGAACGATGCCCTCATTCAGCATTTGCATGGTTTGTTGAAA
ACCGGACATGGCACTCCAGTCGCCTTCCCGTTCCGCTATCGGCTGAATTTGATTGCGAGTGAGATATTTA
TGCCAGCCAGCCAGACGCAGACGCGCCGAGACAGAACTTAATGGGCCCGCTAACAGCGCGATTTGCTGGT
GACCCAATGCGACCAGATGCTCCACGCCCAGTCGCGTACCGTCTTCATGGGAGAAAATAATACTGTTGAT
GGGTGTCTGGTCAGAGACATCAAGAAATAACGCCGGAACATTAGTGCAGGCAGCTTCCACAGCAATGGCA
TCCTGGTCATCCAGCGGATAGTTAATGATCAGCCCACTGACGCGTTGCGCGAGAAGATTGTGCACCGCCG
CTTTACAGGCTTCGACGCCGCTTCGTTCTACCATCGACACCACCACGCTGGCACCCAGTTGATCGGCGCG
AGATTTAATCGCCGCGACAATTTGCGACGGCGCGTGCAGGGCCAGACTGGAGGTGGCAACGCCAATCAGC
AACGACTGTTTGCCCGCCAGTTGTTGTGCCACGCGGTTGGGAATGTAATTCAGCTCCGCCATCGCCGCTT
CCACTTTTTCCCGCGTTTTCGCAGAAACGTGGCTGGCCTGGTTCACCACGCGGGAAACGGTCTGATAAGA
GACACCGGCATACTCTGCGACATCGTATAACGTTACTGGTTTCACATTCACCACCCTGAATTGACTCTCT
TCCGGGCGCTATCATGCCATACCGCGAAAGGTTTTGCGCCATTCGATGGTGTCCGGGATCTCGACGCTCT
CCCTTATGCGACTCCTGCATTAGGAAGCAGCCCAGTAGTAGGTTGAGGCCGTTGAGCACCGCCGCCGCAA
GGAATGGTGCATGCAAGGAGATGGCGCCCAACAGTCCCCCGGCCACGGGGCCTGCCACCATACCCACGCC
GAAACAAGCGCTCATGAGCCCGAAGTGGCGAGCCCGATCTTCCCCATCGGTGATGTCGGCGATATAGGCG
CCAGCAACCGCACCTGTGGCGCCGGTGATGCCGGCCACGATGCGTCCGGCGTAGAGGATCGAGATCTCGA
TCCCGCGAAATTAATACGACTCACTATAGGGGAATTGTGAGCGGATAACAATTCCCCTCTAGAAATAATT
TTGTTTAACTTTAAGAAGGAGATATACATGAGCCTGGATAACATCTCCTGCCAGAAGAGCTTCGGCGGCT
GGCACAAGCGTTACCGGCATCATTCCAAGGTGCTGGGTTGCGATATGGTGTTCGCTGTGTACCTGCCGCC
GCAGGCCGAGCAGGGCGAAAAGCTGCCGGTGCTGTACTGGCTCAGCGGCCTCACCTGCACCGACGAGAAC
TTCATGCAGAAGGCCGGCGCCCAGCGTCTGGCCGCCGAGCTGGGGCTGATCATCGTCGCCCCCGATACCA
GCCCGCGTGGCGAGCAGGTGCCGGGCGATCCGGACGGCGCCTGGGACTTCGGCCTGGGCGCTGGCTTCTA
CCTCAACGCCACCCAGCAACCCTGGGCCCAGCACTACCGCATGCATGACTATGTGGTGGAGGAGTTGCCA
GCCCTGATCGAGGCACACTTCCCGGCGTCGGGCGAGCGCAGCATCAGCGGCCACTCCATGGGTGGGCATG
GCGCGCTGGTGTGCGCCTTGCGCAATCCGGGGCGCTACCGCTCGGTGTCGGCATTCTCGCCGATCAGCAA
TCCGATGGATTGTCCGTGGGGCGAGAAGGCCTTCAGCCGCTACCTGGGTGAAGACCGTGGGCGCTGGCGT
GAGTGGGATGCCAGCGTGCTGCTGGCCGAAACCCCGGCAGGCCAATGCCCGCCGTTGCTGGTGGATCAGG
GCGACCGTGACGACTTCCTCGAGAAGCAACTCAAGCCTGAAGCGCTGGAACAGGCGGCACGCAAAGGTGG
CCATGCAATGACCCTGCGTATGCAGCCAGGCTATGACCATAGCTACTACTTCATTGCCAGCTTCATCGAG
GAGCACCTGCGCCATCATGCG
